Addgene plasmid #37334: pQC NLS-CFP IX
Depositing lab: Connie Cepko. Publication: Conditional expression of the TVA receptor allows clonal analysis of descendents from Cre-expressing progenitor cells. Beier KT, Samson ME, Matsuda T, Cepko CL. Dev Biol. 2011 May 15;353(2):309-20. Epub 2011 Mar 21. 10.1016/j.ydbio.2011.03.004 PubMed 21397594.
Backbone
  Vector backbone: pQC
  Backbone manufacturer: clontech
  Backbone size w/o insert (bp): 6000
  Total vector size (bp): 7000
Growth in bacteria
  Bacterial resistance: Ampicillin, 100 μg/mL
  Growth temperature: 37°C
  Growth strain: DH5alpha
  Copy number: High Copy
Gene/Insert
  Gene/Insert name: NLS CFP
  Species: Synthetic
  Insert size (bp): 800
  Promoter: CMV
  Cloning method: Restriction Enzyme; 5′ cloning site BamHI (not destroyed); 3′ cloning site EcoRI (not destroyed)
  Sequencing primers: 5′ gtacgcttaattaacTGCAG
Terms and licenses: Academic/Nonprofit Terms; Industry Terms: Not Available to Industry
How to cite: pQC NLS-CFP IX was a gift from Connie Cepko (Addgene plasmid # 37334 ; http://n2t.net/addgene:37334 ; RRID:Addgene_37334)
