[The description below was written by a language model from this plasmid's Addgene catalogue record and pLannotate feature annotations shown in this document.]
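Description:
pQC NLS-CFP IX is a self-inactivating gammaretroviral (MMLV-type) expression vector built on the Clontech pQC backbone, about 7.1 kb in total, carrying a synthetic nuclear-localised cyan fluorescent protein insert of roughly 800 bp cloned between BamHI and EcoRI sites. It is propagated in E. coli as a high-copy plasmid through a ColE1/pUC-type origin and is selected with ampicillin via the β-lactamase gene and its native promoter. Fragments of bom and rop and an SV40 early promoter/enhancer are also annotated in the bacterial backbone region. The SV40 element has no annotated downstream gene.

The viral portion begins with a hybrid 5′ end in which the CMV immediate-early enhancer and promoter are fused to a truncated 5′ LTR. This drives strong transcription of the viral genome in packaging cells. Next come a packaging signal (Ψ) and a truncated gag segment lacking its start codon, which together support encapsidation of the RNA. The 3′ LTR carries a U3 deletion. After reverse transcription this deletion is copied to the 5′ LTR of the integrated provirus, silencing LTR promoter activity, so that expression depends on the internal CMV enhancer/promoter. That internal promoter drives the ECFP coding sequence. The nuclear localisation signal named in the record is not separately annotated in the feature table. An EMCV IRES lies downstream of ECFP, but no full second cistron is annotated after it, only a short env fragment, which suggests an empty position for a second gene.

The associated publication concerns clonal lineage analysis of progenitor cell descendants. This fits use of the vector to produce replication-incompetent retrovirus that stably marks infected dividing cells and their progeny with nuclear CFP.
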