Features (pLannotate 1.2.2; 19 found; start..end, strand, type, name):
    310..513     +  promoter       CMV promoter: human cytomegalovirus (CMV) immediate early promoter
    514..689     +  LTR            5' LTR (truncated): truncated long terminal repeat from Moloney murine sarcoma virus
    811..1085    +  misc_feature   MESV Ψ (fragment): packaging signal of murine embryonic stem cell virus
   1152..1568    +  CDS            gag (truncated): truncated Moloney murine leukemia virus (MMLV) gag gene lacking the start codon
   1605..1908    +  enhancer       CMV enhancer: human cytomegalovirus immediate early enhancer
   1981..1998    -  promoter       CMV promoter (fragment): human cytomegalovirus (CMV) immediate early promoter
   2061..2112    +  promoter       CMVd2 promoter: truncated human cytomegalovirus (CMV) immediate early promoter that yields moderately reduced expression relative to the full-length promoter
   2318..3037    +  CDS            ECFP: enhanced CFP mammalian codon-optimized
   3067..3639    +  misc_feature   IRES: internal ribosome entry site (IRES) of the encephalomyocarditis virus (EMCV)
   3659..3731    +  CDS            env (fragment): murine leukemia virus gPr80 envelope polyprotein precursor; env; proteolytically cleaved into gp70SU and p15TM subunits
   3773..4198    +  LTR            3' LTR (ΔU3): self-inactivating 3' long terminal repeat (LTR) from Moloney murine leukemia virus
   4267..4307    +  CDS            rop (fragment): Rop protein, which maintains plasmids at low copy number; rop
   4409..4447    +  misc_feature   bom (fragment): basis of mobility region from pBR322
   4464..4793    +  promoter       SV40 promoter: SV40 enhancer and early promoter
   4799..4900    +  misc_feature   bom (fragment): basis of mobility region from pBR322
   5086..5674    -  rep_origin     ori: high-copy-number ColE1/pMB1/pBR322/pUC origin of replication
   5845..6705    -  CDS            AmpR: β-lactamase; bla; confers resistance to ampicillin, carbenicillin, and related antibiotics
   6706..6810    -  promoter       AmpR promoter: bla
   6996..309     +  enhancer       CMV enhancer (across the origin): human cytomegalovirus immediate early enhancer
>Addgene plasmid #37334 | pQC NLS-CFP IX | depositor full sequence | sequence record 46951 | pQC NLS-CFP IX sequence 7067 bps
TCCGCGTTACATAACTTACGGTAAATGGCCCGCCTGGCTGACCGCCCAACGACCCCCGCCCATTGACGTC
AATAATGACGTATGTTCCCATAGTAACGCCAATAGGGACTTTCCATTGACGTCAATGGGTGGAGTATTTA
CGGTAAACTGCCCACTTGGCAGTACATCAAGTGTATCATATGCCAAGTACGCCCCCTATTGACGTCAATG
ACGGTAAATGGCCCGCTCTGGCATTATGCCCAGTACATGACCTTATGGGACTTTCCTACTTGGCAGTACA
TCTACGTATTAGTCATCGCTATTACCATGGTGATGCGGTTTTGGCAGTACATCAATGGGCGTGGATAGCG
GTTTGACTCACGGGGATTTCCAAGTCTCCACCCCATTGACGTCAATGGGAGTTTGTTTTGGCACCAAAAT
CAACGGGACTTTCCAAAATGTCGTAACAACTCCGCCCCATTGACGCAAATGGGCGGTAGGCGTGTACGGT
GGGAGGTCTATATAAGCAGAGCTCAATAAAAGAGCCCACAACCCCTCACTCGGCGCGCCAGTCTTCCGAT
AGACTGCGTCGCCCGGGTACCCGTATTCCCAATAAAGCCTCTTGCTGTTTGCATCCGAATCGTGGTCTCG
CTGTTCCTTGGGAGGGTCTCCTCTGAGTGATTGACTACCCACGACGGGGGTCTTTCATTTGGGGGCTCGT
CCGGGATTTGGAGACCCCTGCCCAGGGACCACCGACCCACCACCGGGAGGTAAGCTGGCCAGCAACTTAT
CTGTGTCTGTCCGATTGTCTAGTGTCTATGTTTGATGTTATGCGCCTGCGTCTGTACTAGTTAGCTAACT
AGCTCTGTATCTGGCGGACCCGTGGTGGAACTGACGAGTTCTGAACACCCGGCCGCAACCCTGGGAGACG
TCCCAGGGACTTTGGGGGCCGTTTTTGTGGCCCGACCTGAGGAAGGGAGTCGATGTGGAATCCGACCCCG
TCAGGATATGTGGTTCTGGTAGGAGACGAGAACCTAAAACAGTTCCCGCCTCCGTCTGAATTTTTGCTTT
CGGTTTGGAACCGAAGCCGCGCGTCTTGTCTGCTGCAGCGCTGCAGCATCGTTCTGTGTTGTCTCTGTCT
GACTGTGTTTCTGTATTTGTCTGAAAATTAGGGCCAGACTGTTACCACTCCCTTAAGTTTGACCTTAGGT
CACTGGAAAGATGTCGAGCGGATCGCTCACAACCAGTCGGTAGATGTCAAGAAGAGACGTTGGGTTACCT
TCTGCTCTGCAGAATGGCCAACCTTTAACGTCGGATGGCCGCGAGACGGCACCTTTAACCGAGACCTCAT
CACCCAGGTTAAGATCAAGGTCTTTTCACCTGGCCCGCATGGACACCCAGACCAGGTCCCCTACATCGTG
ACCTGGGAAGCCTTGGCTTTTGACCCCCCTCCCTGGGTCAAGCCCTTTGTACACCCTAAGCCTCCGCCTC
CTCTTCCTCCATCCGCCCCGTCTCTCCCCCTTGAACCTCCTCGTTCGACCCCGCCTCGATCCTCCCTTTA
TCCAGCCCTCACTCCTTCTCTAGGCGCCGGAATTGAAGATCTGGGGGATCGATCCTCTAGAGTCCGTTAC
ATAACTTACGGTAAATGGCCCGCCTGGCTGACCGCCCAACGACCCCCGCCCATTGACGTCAATAATGACG
TATGTTCCCATAGTAACGCCAATAGGGACTTTCCATTGACGTCAATGGGTGGAGTATTTACGGTAAACTG
CCCACTTGGCAGTACATCAAGTGTATCATATGCCAAGTACGCCCCCTATTGACGTCAATGACGGTAAATG
GCCCGCCTGGCATTATGCCCAGTACATGACCTTATGGGACTTTCCTACTTGGCAGTACATCTACGTATTA
GTCATCGCTATTACCATGGTGATGCGGTTTTGGCAGTACATCAATGGGCGTGAATAGCGGTTTGACTCAC
GGGGATTTCCAAGTCTCCACCCCATTGACGTCAATGGGAGTTTGTTTTGGCACCAAAATCAACGGGACTT
TCCAAAATGTCGTAACAACTCCGCCCCATTGACGCAAATGGGCGGTAGGCGTGTACGGTGGGAGGTCTAT
ATAAGCAGAGCTCGTTTAGTGAACCGTCAGATCGCCTGGAGACGCCATCCACGCTGTTTTGACCTCCATA
GAAGACACCGGGACCGATCCAGCCTCCGCGGCCGGGAACGGTGCATTGGAACGCTGCAGGAATTGATCCG
CGGCCGCACCGGTAGGCCTCGTACGCTTAATTAACGGATCCGCCACCATGACTGCTCCAAAGAAGAAGCG
TAAGGTAATGGTGAGCAAGGGCGAGGAGCTGTTCACCGGGGTGGTGCCCATCCTGGTCGAGCTGGACGGC
GACGTAAACGGCCACAAGTTCAGCGTGTCCGGCGAGGGCGAGGGCGATGCCACCTACGGCAAGCTGACCC
TGAAGTTCATCTGCACCACCGGCAAGCTGCCCGTGCCCTGGCCCACCCTCGTGACCACCCTGACCTGGGG
CGTGCAGTGCTTCAGCCGCTACCCCGACCACATGAAGCAGCACGACTTCTTCAAGTCCGCCATGCCCGAA
GGCTACGTCCAGGAGCGCACCATCTTCTTCAAGGACGACGGCAACTACAAGACCCGCGCCGAGGTGAAGT
TCGAGGGCGACACCCTGGTGAACCGCATCGAGCTGAAGGGCATCGACTTCAAGGAGGACGGCAACATCCT
GGGGCACAAGCTGGAGTACAACTACATCAGCCACAACGTCTATATCACCGCCGACAAGCAGAAGAACGGC
ATCAAGGCCAACTTCAAGATCCGCCACAACATCGAGGACGGCAGCGTGCAGCTCGCCGACCACTACCAGC
AGAACACCCCCATCGGCGACGGCCCCGTGCTGCTGCCCGACAACCACTACCTGAGCACCCAGTCCGCCCT
GAGCAAAGACCCCAACGAGAAGCGCGATCACATGGTCCTGCTGGAGTTCGTGACCGCCGCCGGGATCACT
CTCGGCATGGACGAGCTGTACAAGTAAAGCGGCCGCACTCCTCAGGTGGAATTCCGCCCCTCTCCCTCCC
CCCCCCCTAACGTTACTGGCCGAAGCCGCTTGGAATAAGGCCGGTGTGCGTTTGTCTATATGTTATTTTC
CACCATATTGCCGTCTTTTGGCAATGTGAGGGCCCGGAAACCTGGCCCTGTCTTCTTGACGAGCATTCCT
AGGGGTCTTTCCCCTCTCGCCAAAGGAATGCAAGGTCTGTTGAATGTCGTGAAGGAAGCAGTTCCTCTGG
AAGCTTCTTGAAGACAAACAACGTCTGTAGCGACCCTTTGCAGGCAGCGGAACCCCCCACCTGGCGACAG
GTGCCTCTGCGGCCAAAAGCCACGTGTATAAGATACACCTGCAAAGGCGGCACAACCCCAGTGCCACGTT
GTGAGTTGGATAGTTGTGGAAAGAGTCAAATGGCTCTCCTCAAGCGTATTCAACAAGGGGCTGAAGGATG
CCCAGAAGGTACCCCATTGTATGGGATCTGATCTGGGGCCTCGGTGCACATGCTTTACATGTGTTTAGTC
GAGGTTAAAAAACGTCTAGGCCCCCCGAACCACGGGGACGTGGTTTTCCTTTGAAAAACACGATGATAAG
CTTGATCACGCGTCTCGAGATATCAGTGGTCCAGGCTCTAGTTTTGACTCAACAATATCACCAGCTGAAG
CCTATAGAGTACGAGCCATAGATAAAATAAAAGATTTTATTTAGTCTCCAGAAAAAGGGGGGAATGAAAG
ACCCCACCTGTAGGTTTGGCAAGCTAGCTTAAGTAACGCCATTTTGCAAGGCATGGAAAAATACATAACT
GAGAATAGAGAAGTTCAGATCAAGGTCAGGAACAGATGGAACAGGGTCGACCCTAGAGAACCATCAGATG
TTTCCAGGGTGCCCCAAGGACCTGAAATGACCCTGTGCCTTATTTGAACTAACCAATCAGTTCGCTTCTC
GCTTCTGTTCGCGCGCTTCTGCTCCCCGAGCTCAATAAAAGAGCCCACAACCCCTCACTCGGGGCGCCAG
TCCTCCGATTGACTGAGTCGCCCGGGTACCCGTGTATCCAATAAACCCTCTTGCAGTTGCATCCGACTTG
TGGTCTCGCTGTTCCTTGGGAGGGTCTCCTCTGAGTGATTGACTACCCGTCAGCGGGGGTCTTTCATTTG
GGGGCTCGTCCGGGATCGGGAGACCCCTGCCCAGGGACCACCGACCCACCACCGGGAGGTAAGCTGGCTG
CCTCGCGCGTTTCGGTGATGACGGTGAAAACCTCTGACACATGCAGCTCCCGGAGACGGTCACAGCTTGT
CTGTAAGCGGATGCCGGGAGCAGACAAGCCCGTCAGGGCGCGTCAGCGGGTGTTGGCGGGTGTCGGGGCG
CAGCCATGACCCAGTCACGTAGCGATAGCGGAGTGTAGATCCGGCTGTGGAATGTGTGTCAGTTAGGGTG
TGGAAAGTCCCCAGGCTCCCCAGCAGGCAGAAGTATGCAAAGCATGCATCTCAATTAGTCAGCAACCAGG
TGTGGAAAGTCCCCAGGCTCCCCAGCAGGCAGAAGTATGCAAAGCATGCATCTCAATTAGTCAGCAACCA
TAGTCCCGCCCCTAACTCCGCCCATCCCGCCCCTAACTCCGCCCAGTTCCGCCCATTCTCCGCCCCATGG
CTGACTAATTTTTTTTATTTATGCAGAGGCCGAGGCCGCCTCGGCCTCTGAGCTATTCCAGAAGTAGTGA
GGAGGCTTTTTTGGAGGCCTAGGCTTTTGCAAAAAGCTTACTGGCTTAACTATGCGGCATCAGAGCAGAT
TGTACTGAGAGTGCACCATATGCGGTGTGAAATACCGCACAGATGCGTAAGGAGAAAATACCGCATCAGG
CGCTCTTCCGCTTCCTCGCTCACTGACTCGCTGCGCTCGGTCGTTCGGCTGCGGCGAGCGGTATCAGCTC
ACTCAAAGGCGGTAATACGGTTATCCACAGAATCAGGGGATAACGCAGGAAAGAACATGTGAGCAAAAGG
CCAGCAAAAGGCCAGGAACCGTAAAAAGGCCGCGTTGCTGGCGTTTTTCCATAGGCTCCGCCCCCCTGAC
GAGCATCACAAAAATCGACGCTCAAGTCAGAGGTGGCGAAACCCGACAGGACTATAAAGATACCAGGCGT
TTCCCCCTGGAAGCTCCCTCGTGCGCTCTCCTGTTCCGACCCTGCCGCTTACCGGATACCTGTCCGCCTT
TCTCCCTTCGGGAAGCGTGGCGCTTTCTCATAGCTCACGCTGTAGGTATCTCAGTTCGGTGTAGGTCGTT
CGCTCCAAGCTGGGCTGTGTGCACGAACCCCCCGTTCAGCCCGACCGCTGCGCCTTATCCGGTAACTATC
GTCTTGAGTCCAACCCGGTAAGACACGACTTATCGCCACTGGCAGCAGCCACTGGTAACAGGATTAGCAG
AGCGAGGTATGTAGGCGGTGCTACAGAGTTCTTGAAGTGGTGGCCTAACTACGGCTACACTAGAAGGACA
GTATTTGGTATCTGCGCTCTGCTGAAGCCAGTTACCTTCGGAAAAAGAGTTGGTAGCTCTTGATCCGGCA
AACAAACCACCGCTGGTAGCGGTGGTTTTTTTGTTTGCAAGCAGCAGATTACGCGCAGAAAAAAAGGATC
TCAAGAAGATCCTTTGATCTTTTCTACGGGGTCTGACGCTCAGTGGAACGAAAACTCACGTTAAGGGATT
TTGGTCATGAGATTATCAAAAAGGATCTTCACCTAGATCCTTTTAAATTAAAAATGAAGTTTTAAATCAA
TCTAAAGTATATATGAGTAAACTTGGTCTGACAGTTACCAATGCTTAATCAGTGAGGCACCTATCTCAGC
GATCTGTCTATTTCGTTCATCCATAGTTGCCTGACTCCCCGTCGTGTAGATAACTACGATACGGGAGGGC
TTACCATCTGGCCCCAGTGCTGCAATGATACCGCGAGACCCACGCTCACCGGCTCCAGATTTATCAGCAA
TAAACCAGCCAGCCGGAAGGGCCGAGCGCAGAAGTGGTCCTGCAACTTTATCCGCCTCCATCCAGTCTAT
TAATTGTTGCCGGGAAGCTAGAGTAAGTAGTTCGCCAGTTAATAGTTTGCGCAACGTTGTTGCCATTGCT
GCAGGCATCGTGGTGTCACGCTCGTCGTTTGGTATGGCTTCATTCAGCTCCGGTTCCCAACGATCAAGGC
GAGTTACATGATCCCCCATGTTGTGCAAAAAAGCGGTTAGCTCCTTCGGTCCTCCGATCGTTGTCAGAAG
TAAGTTGGCCGCAGTGTTATCACTCATGGTTATGGCAGCACTGCATAATTCTCTTACTGTCATGCCATCC
GTAAGATGCTTTTCTGTGACTGGTGAGTACTCAACCAAGTCATTCTGAGAATAGTGTATGCGGCGACCGA
GTTGCTCTTGCCCGGCGTCAACACGGGATAATACCGCGCCACATAGCAGAACTTTAAAAGTGCTCATCAT
TGGAAAACGTTCTTCGGGGCGAAAACTCTCAAGGATCTTACCGCTGTTGAGATCCAGTTCGATGTAACCC
ACTCGTGCACCCAACTGATCTTCAGCATCTTTTACTTTCACCAGCGTTTCTGGGTGAGCAAAAACAGGAA
GGCAAAATGCCGCAAAAAAGGGAATAAGGGCGACACGGAAATGTTGAATACTCATACTCTTCCTTTTTCA
ATATTATTGAAGCATTTATCAGGGTTATTGTCTCATGAGCGGATACATATTTGAATGTATTTAGAAAAAT
AAACAAATAGGGGTTCCGCGCACATTTCCCCGAAAAGTGCCACCTGACGTCTAAGAAACCATTATTATCA
TGACATTAACCTATAAAAATAGGCGTATCACGAGGCCCTTTCGTCTTCAAGAATTAGCTTGGCCATTGCA
TACGTTGTATCCATATCATAATATGTACATTTATATTGGCTCATGTCCAACATTACCGCCATGTTGACAT
TGATTATTGACTAGTTATTAATAGTAATCAATTACGGGGTCATTAGTTCATAGCCCATATATGGAGT
