>Addgene plasmid #37334 | pQC NLS-CFP IX | addgene partial sequence | sequence record 50367 | pCEP-fwd 5'-AGAGCTCGTTTAGTGAACCG-3'
ATTGGAACGGACCTGCAGGAATTGATCCGCGGCCGCACCGGTAGGCCTCGTACGCTTAATTAACGGATCC
GCCACCATGACTGCTCCAAAGAAGAAGCGTAAGGTAATGGTGAGCAAGGGCGAGGAGCTGTTCACCGGGG
TGGTGCCAATCCTGGTCGAGCTGGACGGCGACGTAAACGGCCACAAGTTCAGCGTGTCCGGCGAGGGCGA
GGGCGATGCCACCTACGGCAAGCTGACCCTGAAGTTCATCTGCACCACCGGCAAGCTGCCCGTGCCCTGG
CCCACCCTCGTGACCACCCTGACCTGGGGCGTGCAGTGCTTCAGCCGCTACCCCGACCACATGAAGCAGC
ACGACTTCTTCAAGTCCGCCATGCCCGAAGGCTACGTCCAGGAGCGCACCATCTTCTTCAAGGACGACGG
CAACTACAAGACCCGCGCCGAGGTGAAGTTCGAGGGCGACACCCTGGTGAACCGCATCGAGCTGAAGGGC
ATCGACTTCAAGGAGGACGGCAACATCCTGGGGCACAAGCTGGAGTACAACTACATCAGCCACAACGTCT
ATATCACCGCCGACAAGCAGAAGAACGGCATCAAGGCCAACTTCAAGATCCGCCACAACATCGAGGACGG
CAGCGTGCAGCTCGCCGACCACTACCAGCAGAACACCCCCATCGGCGACGGCCCCGTGCTGCTGCCCGAC
AACCACTACCTGAGCACCCAGTCCGCCCTGAGCAAAGACCCCAACGAGAAGCGCGATCACATGGTCCTGC
TGGAGTTCGTGAC
